>Addgene plasmid #90741 | MAD1L1 E10.1 gRNA | addgene full sequence | sequence record 183028 | Addgene NGS Result
TTCCTGCGTTATCCCCTGATTCTGTGGATAACCGTATTACCGCCTTTGAGTGAGCTGATACCGCTCGCCG
CAGCCGAACGACCGAGCGCAGCGAGTCAGTGAGCGAGGAAGCGGAAGAGCGCCCAATACGCAAACCGCCT
CTCCCCGCGCGTTGGCCGATTCATTAATGCAGCTGGCACGACAGGTTTCCCGACTGGAAAGCGGGCAGTG
AGCGCAACGCAATTAATGTGAGTTAGCTCACTCATTAGGCACCCCAGGCTTTACACTTTATGCTTCCGGC
TCGTATGTTGTGTGGAATTGTGAGCGGATAACAATTTCACACAGGAAACAGCTATGACCATGATTACGCC
AAGCGCGCAATTAACCCTCACTAAAGGGAACAAAAGCTGGAGCTGCAAGCTTAATGTAGTCTTATGCAAT
ACTCTTGTAGTCTTGCAACATGGTAACGATGAGTTAGCAACATGCCTTACAAGGAGAGAAAAAGCACCGT
GCATGCCGATTGGTGGAAGTAAGGTGGTACGATCGTGCCTTATTAGGAAGGCAACAGACGGGTCTGACAT
GGATTGGACGAACCACTGAATTGCCGCATTGCAGAGATATTGTATTTAAGTGCCTAGCTCGATACATAAA
CGGGTCTCTCTGGTTAGACCAGATCTGAGCCTGGGAGCTCTCTGGCTAACTAGGGAACCCACTGCTTAAG
CCTCAATAAAGCTTGCCTTGAGTGCTTCAAGTAGTGTGTGCCCGTCTGTTGTGTGACTCTGGTAACTAGA
GATCCCTCAGACCCTTTTAGTCAGTGTGGAAAATCTCTAGCAGTGGCGCCCGAACAGGGACTTGAAAGCG
AAAGGGAAACCAGAGGAGCTCTCTCGACGCAGGACTCGGCTTGCTGAAGCGCGCACGGCAAGAGGCGAGG
GGCGGCGACTGGTGAGTACGCCAAAAATTTTGACTAGCGGAGGCTAGAAGGAGAGAGATGGGTGCGAGAG
CGTCAGTATTAAGCGGGGGAGAATTAGATCGCGATGGGAAAAAATTCGGTTAAGGCCAGGGGGAAAGAAA
AAATATAAATTAAAACATATAGTATGGGCAAGCAGGGAGCTAGAACGATTCGCAGTTAATCCTGGCCTGT
TAGAAACATCAGAAGGCTGTAGACAAATACTGGGACAGCTACAACCATCCCTTCAGACAGGATCAGAAGA
ACTTAGATCATTATATAATACAGTAGCAACCCTCTATTGTGTGCATCAAAGGATAGAGATAAAAGACACC
AAGGAAGCTTTAGACAAGATAGAGGAAGAGCAAAACAAAAGTAAGACCACCGCACAGCAAGCGGCCGCTG
ATCTTCAGACCTGGAGGAGGAGATATGAGGGACAATTGGAGAAGTGAATTATATAAATATAAAGTAGTAA
AAATTGAACCATTAGGAGTAGCACCCACCAAGGCAAAGAGAAGAGTGGTGCAGAGAGAAAAAAGAGCAGT
GGGAATAGGAGCTTTGTTCCTTGGGTTCTTGGGAGCAGCAGGAAGCACTATGGGCGCAGCGTCAATGACG
CTGACGGTACAGGCCAGACAATTATTGTCTGGTATAGTGCAGCAGCAGAACAATTTGCTGAGGGCTATTG
AGGCGCAACAGCATCTGTTGCAACTCACAGTCTGGGGCATCAAGCAGCTCCAGGCAAGAATCCTGGCTGT
GGAAAGATACCTAAAGGATCAACAGCTCCTGGGGATTTGGGGTTGCTCTGGAAAACTCATTTGCACCACT
GCTGTGCCTTGGAATGCTAGTTGGAGTAATAAATCTCTGGAACAGATTTGGAATCACACGACCTGGATGG
AGTGGGACAGAGAAATTAACAATTACACAAGCTTAATACACTCCTTAATTGAAGAATCGCAAAACCAGCA
AGAAAAGAATGAACAAGAATTATTGGAATTAGATAAATGGGCAAGTTTGTGGAATTGGTTTAACATAACA
AATTGGCTGTGGTATATAAAATTATTCATAATGATAGTAGGAGGCTTGGTAGGTTTAAGAATAGTTTTTG
CTGTACTTTCTATAGTGAATAGAGTTAGGCAGGGATATTCACCATTATCGTTTCAGACCCACCTCCCAAC
CCCGAGGGGACCCAGAGAGGGCCTATTTCCCATGATTCCTTCATATTTGCATATACGATACAAGGCTGTT
AGAGAGATAATTAGAATTAATTTGACTGTAAACACAAAGATATTAGTACAAAATACGTGACGTAGAAAGT
AATAATTTCTTGGGTAGTTTGCAGTTTTAAAATTATGTTTTAAAATGGACTATCATATGCTTACCGTAAC
TTGAAAGTATTTCGATTTCTTGGCTTTATATATCTTGTGGAAAGGACGAAACACCGCAACTTCATCTCTC
AGCGTGGTTTAAGAGCTATGCTGGAAACAGCATAGCAAGTTTAAATAAGGCTAGTCCGTTATCAACTTGA
AAAAGTGGCACCGAGTCGGTGCTTTTTTTGAATTCTAGATCTTGAGACAAATGGCAGTATTCATCCACAA
TTTTAAAAGAAAAGGGGGGATTGGGGGGTACAGTGCAGGGGAAAGAATAGTAGACATAATAGCAACAGAC
ATACAAACTAAAGAATTACAAAAACAAATTACAAAAATTCAAAATTTTCGGGTTTATTACAGGGACAGCA
GAGATCCACTTTGGCGCCGGCTCGAGTGGCTCCGGTGCCCGTCAGTGGGCAGAGCGCACATCGCCCACAG
TCCCCGAGAAGTTGGGGGGAGGGGTCGGCAATTGAACCGGTGCCTAGAGAAGGTGGCGCGGGGTAAACTG
GGAAAGTGATGTCGTGTACTGGCTCCGCCTTTTTCCCGAGGGTGGGGGAGAACCGTATATAAGTGCAGTA
GTCGCCGTGAACGTTCTTTTTCGCAACGGGTTTGCCGCCAGAACACAGGTGTCGTGACGCGGGATCCGCC
ACCATGACCGAGTACAAGCCCACGGTGCGCCTCGCCACCCGCGACGACGTCCCCAGGGCCGTACGCACCC
TCGCCGCCGCGTTCGCCGACTACCCCGCCACGCGCCACACCGTCGATCCGGACCGCCACATCGAGCGGGT
CACCGAGCTGCAAGAACTCTTCCTCACGCGCGTCGGGCTCGACATCGGCAAGGTGTGGGTCGCGGACGAC
GGCGCCGCGGTGGCGGTCTGGACCACGCCGGAGAGCGTCGAAGCGGGGGCGGTGTTCGCCGAGATCGGCC
CGCGCATGGCCGAGTTGAGCGGTTCCCGGCTGGCCGCGCAGCAACAGATGGAAGGCCTCCTGGCGCCGCA
CCGGCCCAAGGAGCCCGCGTGGTTCCTGGCCACCGTCGGAGTCTCGCCCGACCACCAGGGCAAGGGTCTG
GGCAGCGCCGTCGTGCTCCCCGGAGTGGAGGCGGCCGAGCGCGCCGGGGTGCCCGCCTTCCTGGAGACCT
CCGCGCCCCGCAACCTCCCCTTCTACGAGCGGCTCGGCTTCACCGTCACCGCCGACGTCGAGGTGCCCGA
AGGACCGCGCACCTGGTGCATGACCCGCAAGCCCGGTGCCTGAACGCGTTAAGTCGACAATCAACCTCTG
GATTACAAAATTTGTGAAAGATTGACTGGTATTCTTAACTATGTTGCTCCTTTTACGCTATGTGGATACG
CTGCTTTAATGCCTTTGTATCATGCTATTGCTTCCCGTATGGCTTTCATTTTCTCCTCCTTGTATAAATC
CTGGTTGCTGTCTCTTTATGAGGAGTTGTGGCCCGTTGTCAGGCAACGTGGCGTGGTGTGCACTGTGTTT
GCTGACGCAACCCCCACTGGTTGGGGCATTGCCACCACCTGTCAGCTCCTTTCCGGGACTTTCGCTTTCC
CCCTCCCTATTGCCACGGCGGAACTCATCGCCGCCTGCCTTGCCCGCTGCTGGACAGGGGCTCGGCTGTT
GGGCACTGACAATTCCGTGGTGTTGTCGGGGAAATCATCGTCCTTTCCTTGGCTGCTCGCCTGTGTTGCC
ACCTGGATTCTGCGCGGGACGTCCTTCTGCTACGTCCCTTCGGCCCTCAATCCAGCGGACCTTCCTTCCC
GCGGCCTGCTGCCGGCTCTGCGGCCTCTTCCGCGTCTTCGCCTTCGCCCTCAGACGAGTCGGATCTCCCT
TTGGGCCGCCTCCCCGCGTCGACTTTAAGACCAATGACTTACAAGGCAGCTGTAGATCTTAGCCACTTTT
TAAAAGAAAAGGGGGGACTGGAAGGGCTAATTCACTCCCAACGAAGACAAGATCTGCTTTTTGCTTGTAC
TGGGTCTCTCTGGTTAGACCAGATCTGAGCCTGGGAGCTCTCTGGCTAACTAGGGAACCCACTGCTTAAG
CCTCAATAAAGCTTGCCTTGAGTGCTTCAAGTAGTGTGTGCCCGTCTGTTGTGTGACTCTGGTAACTAGA
GATCCCTCAGACCCTTTTAGTCAGTGTGGAAAATCTCTAGCAGTACGTATAGTAGTTCATGTCATCTTAT
TATTCAGTATTTATAACTTGCAAAGAAATGAATATCAGAGAGTGAGAGGAACTTGTTTATTGCAGCTTAT
AATGGTTACAAATAAAGCAATAGCATCACAAATTTCACAAATAAAGCATTTTTTTCACTGCATTCTAGTT
GTGGTTTGTCCAAACTCATCAATGTATCTTATCATGTCTGGCTCTAGCTATCCCGCCCCTAACTCCGCCC
ATCCCGCCCCTAACTCCGCCCAGTTCCGCCCATTCTCCGCCCCATGGCTGACTAATTTTTTTTATTTATG
CAGAGGCCGAGGCCGCCTCGGCCTCTGAGCTATTCCAGAAGTAGTGAGGAGGCTTTTTTGGAGGCCTAGG
GACGTACCCAATTCGCCCTATAGTGAGTCGTATTACGCGCGCTCACTGGCCGTCGTTTTACAACGTCGTG
ACTGGGAAAACCCTGGCGTTACCCAACTTAATCGCCTTGCAGCACATCCCCCTTTCGCCAGCTGGCGTAA
TAGCGAAGAGGCCCGCACCGATCGCCCTTCCCAACAGTTGCGCAGCCTGAATGGCGAATGGG
[124 nt withheld, positions 5033-5156]
C
[91 nt withheld, positions 5158-5248]
A
[49 nt withheld, positions 5250-5298]
CCTTTGACGTTGGAGTCCACGTTCTTT
[37 nt withheld, positions 5326-5362]
ACCCTATCTCGGTCTATTCTTTTGATTTATAAGGGATTTTGCCGATTTCGGCCTATTGGTTAAAAAATGA
GCTGATTTAACAAAAATTTAACGCGAATTTTAACAAAATATTAACGCTTACAATTTAGGTGGCACTTTTC
GGGGAAATGTGCGCGGAACCCCTATTTGTTTATTTTTCTAAATACATTCAAATATGTATCCGCTCATGAG
ACAATAACCCTGATAAATGCTTCAATAATATTGAAAAAGGAAGAGTATGAGTATTCAACATTTCCGTGTC
GCCCTTATTCCCTTTTTTGCGGCATTTTGCCTTCCTGTTTTTGCTCACCCAGAAACGCTGGTGAAAGTAA
AAGATGCTGAAGATCAGTTGGGTGCACGAGTGGGTTACATCGAACTGGATCTCAACAGCGGTAAGATCCT
TGAGAGTTTTCGCCCCGAAGAACGTTTTCCAATGATGAGCACTTTTAAAGTTCTGCTATGTGGCGCGGTA
TTATCCCGTATTGACGCCGGGCAAGAGCAACTCGGTCGCCGCATACACTATTCTCAGAATGACTTGGTTG
AGTACTCACCAGTCACAGAAAAGCATCTTACGGATGGCATGACAGTAAGAGAATTATGCAGTGCTGCCAT
AACCATGAGTGATAACACTGCGGCCAACTTACTTCTGACAACGATCGGAGGACCGAAGGAGCTAACCGCT
TTTTTGCACAACATGGGGGATCATGTAACTCGCCTTGATCGTTGGGAACCGGAGCTGAATGAAGCCATAC
CAAACGACGAGCGTGACACCACGATGCCTGTAGCAATGGCAACAACGTTGCGCAAACTATTAACTGGCGA
ACTACTTACTCTAGCTTCCCGGCAACAATTAATAGACTGGATGGAGGCGGATAAAGTTGCAGGACCACTT
CTGCGCTCGGCCCTTCCGGCTGGCTGGTTTATTGCTGATAAATCTGGAGCCGGTGAGCGTGGGTCTCGCG
GTATCATTGCAGCACTGGGGCCAGATGGTAAGCCCTCCCGTATCGTAGTTATCTACACGACGGGGAGTCA
GGCAACTATGGATGAACGAAATAGACAGATCGCTGAGATAGGTGCCTCACTGATTAAGCATTGGTAACTG
TCAGACCAAGTTTACTCATATATACTTTAGATTGATTTAAAACTTCATTTTTAATTTAAAAGGATCTAGG
TGAAGATCCTTTTTGATAATCTCATGACCAAAATCCCTTAACGTGAGTTTTCGTTCCACTGAGCGTCAGA
CCCCGTAGAAAAGATCAAAGGATCTTCTTGAGATCCTTTTTTTCTGCGCGTAATCTGCTGCTTGCAAACA
AAAAAACCACCGCTACCAGCGGTGGTTTGTTTGCCGGATCAAGAGCTACCAACTCTTTTTCCGAAGGTAA
CTGGCTTCAGCAGAGCGCAGATACCAAATACTGTTCTTCTAGTGTAGCCGTAGTTAGGCCACCACTTCAA
GAACTCTGTAGCACCGCCTACATACCTCGCTCTGCTAATCCTGTTACCAGTGGCTGCTGCCAGTGGCGAT
AAGTCGTGTCTTACCGGGTTGGACTCAAGACGATAGTTACCGGATAAGGCGCAGCGGTCGGGCTGAACGG
GGGGTTCGTGCACACAGCCCAGCTTGGAGCGAACGACCTACACCGAACTGAGATACCTACAGCGTGAGCT
ATGAGAAAGCGCCACGCTTCCCGAAGGGAGAAAGGCGGACAGGTATCCGGTAAGCGGCAGGGTCGGAACA
GGAGAGCGCACGAGGGAGCTTCCAGGGGGAAACGCCTGGTATCTTTATAGTCCTGTCGGGTTTCGCCACC
TCTGACTTGAGCGTCGATTTTTGTGATGCTCGTCAGGGGGGCGGAGCCTATGGAAAAACGCCAGCAACGC
GGCCTTTTTACGGTTCCTGGCCTTTTGCTGGCCTTTTGCTCACATGTTCT
Features (pLannotate 1.2.2; 28 found; start..end, strand, type, name):
      9..117     +  rep_origin     RSF ori (fragment): Plasmids containing the RSF 1030 origin of replication can be propagated in E. coli cells that contain additional plasmids with compatible origins.
    119..211     +  CDS            lacI (fragment): lac repressor; lacI; The lac repressor binds to the lac operator to inhibit transcription in E. coli. This inhibition can be relieved by adding lactose or isopropyl-β-D-thiogalactopyranoside (IPTG).
    224..245     +  protein_bind   CAP binding site: CAP binding activates transcription in the presence of cAMP. E. coli catabolite activator protein
    260..290     +  promoter       lac promoter: promoter for the E. coli lac operon
    298..314     +  protein_bind   lac operator: The lac repressor binds to the lac operator to inhibit transcription in E. coli. This inhibition can be relieved by adding lactose or isopropyl-β-D-thiogalactopyranoside (IPTG). lac repressor encoded by lacI
    359..377     +  promoter       T3 promoter: promoter for bacteriophage T3 RNA polymerase
    405..631     +  promoter       RSV promoter: Rous sarcoma virus enhancer/promoter
    632..812     +  LTR            5' LTR (truncated): truncated 5' long terminal repeat (LTR) from HIV-1
    859..984     +  misc_feature   HIV-1 Ψ: packaging signal of human immunodeficiency virus type 1
    968..1331    +  CDS            HIV-1 gag (fragment): gag protein from human immunodeficiency virus 1; gag
   1477..1710    +  misc_feature   RRE: The Rev response element (RRE) of HIV-1 allows for Rev-dependent mRNA export from the nucleus to the cytoplasm.
   2087..2113    +  CDS            Rev (fragment): human immunodeficiency virus 1 (HIV-1) Rev protein; rev; enhances nuclear export of unspliced and incompletely spliced viral mRNAs
   2117..2357    +  promoter       U6 promoter: RNA polymerase III promoter for human U6 snRNA
   2405..2472    +  misc_RNA       tracrRNA (fragment): trans-activating CRISPR RNA for the Streptococcus pyogenes CRISPR/Cas9 system
   2521..2638    +  misc_feature   cPPT/CTS: central polypurine tract and central termination sequence of HIV-1
   2707..2918    +  promoter       EF-1α core promoter: core promoter for human elongation factor EF-1α
   2944..3543    +  CDS            PuroR (fragment): puromycin N-acetyltransferase; pac from Streptomyces; confers resistance to puromycin
   3559..4147    +  misc_feature   WPRE: woodchuck hepatitis virus posttranscriptional regulatory element
   4198..4217    +  misc_feature   cPPT/CTS (fragment): central polypurine tract and central termination sequence of HIV-1
   4219..4452    +  LTR            3' LTR (ΔU3): self-inactivating 3' long terminal repeat (LTR) from HIV-1
   4530..4651    +  polyA_signal   SV40 poly(A) signal: SV40 polyadenylation signal
   4691..4826    +  rep_origin     SV40 ori: SV40 origin of replication
   4847..4865    -  promoter       T7 promoter: promoter for bacteriophage T7 RNA polymerase
   4873..5028    +  CDS            lacZα (fragment): LacZα fragment of β-galactosidase; lacZ fragment
   5033..5461    +  rep_origin     f1 ori (sequence partly withheld): f1 bacteriophage origin of replication; arrow indicates direction of (+) strand synthesis
   5514..5618    +  promoter       AmpR promoter: bla
   5619..6479    +  CDS            AmpR: β-lactamase; bla; confers resistance to ampicillin, carbenicillin, and related antibiotics
   6650..7238    +  rep_origin     ori: high-copy-number ColE1/pMB1/pBR322/pUC origin of replication
