[The description below was written by a language model from this plasmid's Addgene catalogue record and pLannotate feature annotations shown in this document.]
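Description:
MAD1L1 E10.1 gRNA is a third-generation lentiviral CRISPR guide plasmid built on the pLenti-sgRNA backbone, carrying a single guide RNA directed against human MAD1L1 (guide designation E10.1, part of the pKMKO series). It is propagated in E. coli through a high-copy ColE1/pUC-type origin with ampicillin selection (AmpR), and it also carries an f1 origin along with cloning-vector remnants such as lac promoter/operator elements, a lacZα fragment and T3/T7 promoters. The catalogue gives the empty backbone as 9151 bp, whereas the sequenced record is 7,302 nt. This difference would be consistent with loss of a stuffer fragment when the guide oligos were cloned into the BsmBI sites, which were destroyed in the process, but the record does not say so.

The viral cassette runs from an RSV promoter-driven truncated HIV-1 5' LTR, which makes genomic RNA production Tat-independent, to a self-inactivating ΔU3 3' LTR followed by an SV40 poly(A) signal. Between the LTRs lie the Ψ packaging signal with a partial gag sequence, the Rev response element for nuclear export of the genomic RNA, and a cPPT/CTS. The human U6 RNA polymerase III promoter transcribes the MAD1L1 spacer fused to the S. pyogenes guide scaffold (annotated as a tracrRNA fragment). Downstream, an EF-1α core promoter drives puromycin N-acetyltransferase for selection of transduced mammalian cells, with a WPRE to boost transcript expression.

No Cas9 is annotated on the plasmid, so the nuclease must be supplied separately. The construct was deposited with a large-scale study of CRISPR/Cas9 cell-cycle gene knockouts in human cells, where it was used to generate MAD1L1 knockout lines.
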