Addgene plasmid #90741: MAD1L1 E10.1 gRNA
Purpose: 3rd generation lentiviral gRNA plasmid targeting human MAD1L1
Depositing lab: Iain Cheeseman. Depositing organization: Whitehead Institute for Biomedical Research. Publication: Large-Scale Analysis of CRISPR/Cas9 Cell-Cycle Knockouts Reveals the Diversity of p53-Dependent Responses to Cell-Cycle Defects. McKinley KL, Cheeseman IM. Dev Cell. 2017 Feb 27;40(4):405-420.e2. doi: 10.1016/j.devcel.2017.01.012. Epub 2017 Feb 16. PubMed 28216383.
Backbone
  Vector backbone: pLenti-sgRNA
  Backbone manufacturer: Eric Lander & David Sabatini labs (Addgene plasmid #71409)
  Backbone size w/o insert (bp): 9151
  Vector type: Lentiviral, CRISPR
  Selectable markers: Puromycin
Growth in bacteria
  Bacterial resistance: Ampicillin, 100 μg/mL
  Growth temperature: 37°C
  Growth strain: NEB Stable
  Copy number: Unknown
Gene/Insert
  Gene/Insert name: MAD1L1 (Guide Designation E10.1) (alt name: pKMKO series)
  gRNA/shRNA sequence: CACCgCAACTTCATCTCTCAGCGTG
  Species: H. sapiens (human)
  Promoter: U6
  Cloning method: Restriction Enzyme; 5′ cloning site BsmBI (destroyed during cloning); 3′ cloning site BsmBI (destroyed during cloning)
  Sequencing primers: 5′ hU6-F (5'-GAGGGCCTATTTCCCATGATT-3'); 3′ EF1a-R (5'-CACGGCGACTACTGCACTTA-3')
Terms and licenses: Academic/Nonprofit Terms; Industry Terms: Not Available to Industry
Depositor comments: Please note that gRNA target sequence listed is not strictly the 20nt spacer sequence, but also contains the 5' BsmBI overhang. For more information about knockout human cell lines generated using this plasmid, please see http://cellcycleknockouts.wi.mit.edu/ .
How to cite: MAD1L1 E10.1 gRNA was a gift from Iain Cheeseman (Addgene plasmid # 90741 ; http://n2t.net/addgene:90741 ; RRID:Addgene_90741)
